Addgene plasmid #50278: pICH45214
Depositing lab: Sylvestre Marillonnet & Nicola Patron. Depositing organization: Leibniz Institute of Plant Biochemistry (IPB). Publication: A golden gate modular cloning toolbox for plants. Engler C, Youles M, Gruetzner R, Ehnert TM, Werner S, Jones JD, Patron NJ, Marillonnet S. ACS Synth Biol. 2014 Nov 21;3(11):839-43. doi: 10.1021/sb4001504. Epub 2014 Feb 20. PubMed 24933124.
Backbone
  Vector backbone: pICH41295
  Vector type: plant expression
Growth in bacteria
  Bacterial resistance: Spectinomycin, 50 μg/mL
  Growth temperature: 37°C
  Growth strain: DH5alpha
  Copy number: High Copy
Gene/Insert
  Gene/Insert name: promoter + 5' UTR, LHB1B1 (AT2g34430, A. thaliana)
  Species: A. thaliana (mustard weed)
  Mutation: BsaI/BbsI sites removed by point-mutation
  Cloning method: Restriction Enzyme; 5′ cloning site BpiI (destroyed during cloning); 3′ cloning site BpiI (destroyed during cloning)
Terms and licenses: Academic/Nonprofit Terms; Industry Terms: Not Available to Industry
Depositor comments: insert can be released with BsaI
How to cite: pICH45214 was a gift from Sylvestre Marillonnet & Nicola Patron (Addgene plasmid # 50278 ; http://n2t.net/addgene:50278 ; RRID:Addgene_50278)
