[The description below was written by a language model from this plasmid's Addgene catalogue record and pLannotate feature annotations shown in this document.]
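Description:
pICH45214 is a Level 0 part plasmid from the Golden Gate Modular Cloning (MoClo) toolbox for plants. It is built on the pICH41295 backbone and catalogued as a plant expression vector, although it functions as a storage and donor module rather than a complete expression construct. The sequenced plasmid is small (about 2.9 kb). It replicates in E. coli from a high-copy ColE1/pUC-type origin and is selected with spectinomycin through the aadA aminoglycoside adenylyltransferase gene. The feature table also lists short fragments of a gentamicin acetyltransferase gene, an integron integrase and lacI, together with a bla (AmpR) promoter. These are most likely remnants of the source of the resistance cassette and of the backbone's history, not functional parts, and the bla promoter may drive aadA.

The payload is the promoter plus 5' untranslated region of the Arabidopsis thaliana gene LHB1B1 (AT2g34430). The automated annotation does not detect this insert, so its exact position and length are not stated, though it presumably occupies the unannotated region between the resistance cassette and the origin. Internal BsaI and BbsI (BpiI) recognition sites were removed by point mutation to "domesticate" the sequence for Type IIS assembly. The fragment was cloned through BpiI sites that were destroyed in the process, and it can be released with BsaI.

In typical use, BsaI digestion frees the promoter/5' UTR module with defined overhangs, so it can be ligated in a one-pot Golden Gate reaction with coding sequence, tag and terminator modules. This produces a Level 1 transcription unit for plant transformation or transient expression.
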