Features (pLannotate 1.2.2; 6 found; start..end, strand, type, name):
    429..1217    -  CDS            aadA: S3AD_ECOLX - Experimental evidence at protein level: Swiss-Prot protein existence level 1. Mediates bacterial resistance to the antibiotics streptomycin and spectinomycin. From Escherichia coli.
   1224..1280    -  CDS            GmR (fragment): gentamycin acetyltransferase; aacC1; confers resistance to gentamycin
   1368..1448    +  CDS            int (fragment): INT2_ECOLX - Protein inferred from homology: Swiss-Prot protein existence level 3. Putative integrase believed to be involved in the insertion of antibiotic resistance genes into plasmids and transposons. From Escherichia coli.
   1439..1543    -  promoter       AmpR promoter: bla
   2375..2424    -  CDS            lacI (fragment): lac repressor; lacI; The lac repressor binds to the lac operator to inhibit transcription in E. coli. This inhibition can be relieved by adding lactose or isopropyl-β-D-thiogalactopyranoside (IPTG).
   2607..255     -  rep_origin     ori (across the origin): high-copy-number ColE1/pMB1/pBR322/pUC origin of replication
>Addgene plasmid #50278 | pICH45214 | addgene full sequence | sequence record 497535 | Addgene NGS Result
TTATCGCCACTGGCAGCAGCCACTGGTAACAGGATTAGCAGAGCGAGGTATGTAGGCGGTGCTACAGAGT
TCTTGAAGTGGTGGCCTAACTACGGCTACACTAGAAGAACAGTATTTGGTATCTGCGCTCTGCTGAAGCC
AGTTACCTTCGGAAAAAGAGTTGGTAGCTCTTGATCCGGCAAACAAACCACCGCTGGTAGCGGTGGTTTT
TTTGTTTGCAAGCAGCAGATTACGCGCAGAAAAAAAGGATCTCAAGAAGATCCTTTGATCTTTTCTACGG
GGTCTGACGCTCAGTGGAACGAAAACTCACGTTAAGGGATTTTGGTCATGAGATTATCAAAAAGGATCTT
CACCTAGATCCTTTTAAATTAAAAATGAAGTTTTAAATCAATCTAAAGTATATATGAGTAAACTTGGTCT
GACAGTTATTTGCCGACTACCTTGGTGATCTCGCCTTTTACGTAATGGACAAATTCTTCCAACTGATCTG
CGCGCGAGGCCAAGCGATCTTCTTCTTGTCCAAGATAAGCCTGTCTAGCTTCAAGTATGACGGGCTGATA
CTGGGCCGGCAGGCGCTCCATTGCCCAGTCGGCAGCGACATCCTTCGGCGCGATTTTGCCGGTTACTGCG
CTGTACCAAATGCGGGACAACGTAAGCACTACATTTCGCTCATCGCCAGCCCAGTCGGGCGGCGAGTTCC
ATAGCGTTAAGGTTTCATTTAGCGCCTCAAATAGATCCTGTTCAGGAACCGGATCAAAGAGTTCCTCCGC
CGCTGGACCTACCAAGGCAACGCTATGTTCTCTTGCTTTTGTCAGCAAGATAGCCAGATCAATGTCGATC
GTGGCTGGCTCGAAGATACCTGCAAGAATGTCATTGCGCTGCCATTCTCCAAATTGCAGTTCGCGCTTAG
CTGGATAACGCCACGGAATGATGTCGTCGTGCACAACAATGGTGACTTCTACAGCGCGGAGAATCTCGCT
CTCTCCAGGGGAAGCCGAAGTTTCCAAAAGGTCGTTGATCAAAGCTCGCCGCGTTGTTTCATCAAGCCTT
ACGGTCACCGTAACCAGCAAATCAATATCGCTGTGTGGCTTCAGGCCGCCATCCACTGCGGAGCCGTACA
AATGTACGGCCAGCAACGTCGGTTCGAGATGGCGCTCGATGACGCCAACTACCTCTGATAGTTGAGTCGA
TACTTCGGCGATCACCGCTTCCCTCATGATGTTTAACTTTGTTTTAGGGCGACTGCCCTGCTGCGTAACA
TCGTTGCTGCTCCATAACATCAAACATCGACCCACGGCGTAACGCGCTTGCTGCTTGGATGCCCGAGGCA
TAGACTGTACCCCAAAAAAAAACAGTCATAACAAGCCATGAAAACCGCCACTGCGCCGTTACCACCGCTG
CGTTCGGTCAAGGTTCTGGACCAGTTGCGTGAGCGCATACTCTTCCTTTTTCAATATTATTGAAGCATTT
ATCAGGGTTATTGTCTCATGAGCGGATACATATTTGAATGTATTTAGAAAAATAAACAAATAGGGGTTCC
GCGCACATTTCCCCGAAAAGTGCCACCTGACGTCTAAGAAACCATTATTATCATGACATTAACCTATAAA
AATAGGCGTATCACGAGGCCCTTTCGTCCACTGAAGAGCCACTTCGTGGTCTCACATTGCGGTGAGAGTG
TGGCGCAAGTAAAAGGCTCTTTAGTTAATAAGATGTGATGAAATTGGATAGCTAGGTTACGGTGAGGTTT
TTGGGTATTTATAACGTACATATGAATTGCAAAACTTGAAGATTTAATTTGCTTATCTCGTGATATCGTC
AATGCCTTGATTTCTATTGGTTGTTGACATTTTTGAGCTTAGATTTTTTGTCTTGTCGAGCTGGCATCAG
ATTTTTGGTTTGGAATTGAGTTGTGTTAGATAAATTAGATATCTCGTAGCATCTTAGCATATTGGAATAC
CCATTGTCCATTGAAGAGGTGCCACTTGTAAATCTGACGTGTTTCTATCCCTTTGAATCGTATCAGTCTC
AAGGTACACGTCATTGGTGTTTCCCAAATAGACATGTCGTCAAAGAATCAAAACAACATGATACAAAGTC
CAAACATACTTAGAACGTTGCATACTACCCACTCTTTCACCAAAATGTGAAATATGAGTGAAAACTGAAC
ATCTCAATTTTCATTACTCTAAGTTTGTTAATTATCTTGTTAAAAAAACTACTCTAAATTACAGAAGATT
TAATCCTGATAAGAAAGTACATTAAAATGACAACAAAGTAAAAAAAAAAAATACAGTTCATCTTCAAAGA
CATGTTTTCTAATTCGTATTGGCAAGAAAAACTTACCAGTCATATCTCCTGAGACCACAGAGTGATTAAT
GAATCGGCCAACGCGCGGGGAGAGGCGGTTTGCGTATTGGGCGCTCTTCCGCTTCCTCGCTCACTGACTC
GCTGCGCTCGGTCGTTCGGCTGCGGCGAGCGGTATCAGCTCACTCAAAGGCGGTAATACGGTTATCCACA
GAATCAGGGGATAACGCAGGAAAGAACATGTGAGCAAAAGGCCAGCAAAAGGCCAGGAACCGTAAAAAGG
CCGCGTTGCTGGCGTTTTTCCATAGGCTCCGCCCCCCTGACGAGCATCACAAAAATCGACGCTCAAGTCA
GAGGTGGCGAAACCCGACAGGACTATAAAGATACCAGGCGTTTCCCCCTGGAAGCTCCCTCGTGCGCTCT
CCTGTTCCGACCCTGCCGCTTACCGGATACCTGTCCGCCTTTCTCCCTTCGGGAAGCGTGGCGCTTTCTC
ATAGCTCACGCTGTAGGTATCTCAGTTCGGTGTAGGTCGTTCGCTCCAAGCTGGGCTGTGTGCACGAACC
CCCCGTTCAGCCCGACCGCTGCGCCTTATCCGGTAACTATCGTCTTGAGTCCAACCCGGTAAGACACGAC
