>Addgene plasmid #50278 | pICH45214 | addgene partial sequence | sequence record 76426 | pBR322ori-F 5'-GGGAAACGCCTGGTATCTTT-3'
ATTTTTGTGATGCTCGTCAGGGGGGCGGAGCCTATGGAAAAACGCCAGCAACGCGGCCTTTTTACGGTTC
CTGGCCTTTTGCTGGCCTTTTGCTCACATGTTCTTTCCTGCGTTATCCCCTGATTCTGTGGATAACCGTA
TTACCGCCTTTGAGTGAGCTGATACCGCTCGCCGCAGCCGAACGACCGAGCGCAGCGAGTCAGTGAGCGA
GGAAGCGGAAGAGCGCCCAATACGCAAACCGCCTCTCCCCGCGCGTTGGCCGATTCATTAATCACTCTGT
GGTCTCAGGAGATATGACTGGTAAGTTTTTCTTGCCAATACGAATTAGAAAACATGTCTTTGAAGATGAA
CTGTATTTTTTTTTTTTACTTTGTTGTCATTTTAATGTACTTTCTTATCAGGATTAAATCTTCTGTAATT
TAGAGTAGTTTTTTTAACAAGATAATTAACAAACTTAGAGTAATGAAAATTGAGATGTTCAGTTTTCACT
CATATTTCACATTTTGGTGAAAGAGTGGGTAGTATGCAACGTTCTAAGTATGTTTGGACTTTGTATCATG
TTGTTTTGATTCTTTGACGACATGTCTATTTGGGAAACACCAATGACGTGTACCTTGAGACTGATACGAT
TCAAAGGGATAGAAACACGTCAGATTTACAAGTGGCACCTCTTCAATGGACAATGGGTATTCCAATATGC
TAAGATGCTACGAGATATCTAATTTATCTAACACAACTCAATTCCAAACCAAAAATCTGATGCCAGCTCG
ACAAGACAAAAAATCTAAGCTCAAAAATGTCAACAACCAATAGAAATCAAGGCATTGACGATATCACGAG
ATAAGCAAATTAAATCTTCAAGTTTTGCAATTCATATGTACGTTATAAATACCCAAAAACCTCACCGTAA
CCTAGCTAT
