>Addgene plasmid #50278 | pICH45214 | addgene partial sequence | sequence record 76640 | Spect-R 5'-ACTTTGTTTTAGGGCGACTG-3'
TAACATCAAACATCGACCCACGGCGTAACGCGCTTGCTGCTTGGATGCCCGAGGCATAGACTGTACCCCA
AAAAAAAACAGTCATAACAAGCCATGAAAACCGCCACTGCGCCGTTACCACCGCTGCGTTCGGTCAAGGT
TCTGGACCAGTTGCGTGAGCGCATACTCTTCCTTTTTCAATATTATTGAAGCATTTATCAGGGTTATTGT
CTCATGAGCGGATACATATTTGAATGTATTTAGAAAAATAAACAAATAGGGGTTCCGCGCACATTTCCCC
GAAAAGTGCCACCTGACGTCTAAGAAACCATTATTATCATGACATTAACCTATAAAAATAGGCGTATCAC
GAGGCCCTTTCGTCCACTGAAGAGCCACTTCGTGGTCTCACATTGCGGTGAGAGTGTGGCGCAAGTAAAA
GGCTCTTTAGTTAATAAGATGTGATGAAATTGGATAGCTAGGTTACGGTGAGGTTTTTGGGTATTTATAA
CGTACATATGAATTGCAAAACTTGAAGATTTAATTTGCTTATCTCGTGATATCGTCAATGCCTTGATTTC
TATTGGTTGTTGACATTTTTGAGCTTAGATTTTTTGTCTTGTCGAGCTGGCATCAGATTTTTGGTTTGGA
ATTGAGTTGTGTTAGATAAATTAGATATCTCGTAGCATCTTAGCATATTGGAATACCCATTGTCCATTGA
AGAGGTGCCACTTGTAAATCTGACGTGTTTCTATCCCTTTGAATCGTATCAGTCTCAAGGTACACGTCAT
TGGTGTTTCCCAAATAGACATGTCGTCAAAGAATCAAAACAACATGATACAAAGTCCAAACATACTTA
